>Addgene plasmid #167186 | lentiCRISPR-v2-Blast-Puro | addgene full sequence | sequence record 330246 | Addgene NGS Result
TGATGCGGTTTTGGCAGTACATCAATGGGCGTGGATAGCGGTTTGACTCACGGGGATTTCCAAGTCTCCA
CCCCATTGACGTCAATGGGAGTTTGTTTTGGCACCAAAATCAACGGGACTTTCCAAAATGTCGTAACAAC
TCCGCCCCATTGACGCAAATGGGCGGTAGGCGTGTACGGTGGGAGGTCTATATAAGCAGCGCGTTTTGCC
TGTACTGGGTCTCTCTGGTTAGACCAGATCTGAGCCTGGGAGCTCTCTGGCTAACTAGGGAACCCACTGC
TTAAGCCTCAATAAAGCTTGCCTTGAGTGCTTCAAGTAGTGTGTGCCCGTCTGTTGTGTGACTCTGGTAA
CTAGAGATCCCTCAGACCCTTTTAGTCAGTGTGGAAAATCTCTAGCAGTGGCGCCCGAACAGGGACTTGA
AAGCGAAAGGGAAACCAGAGGAGCTCTCTCGACGCAGGACTCGGCTTGCTGAAGCGCGCACGGCAAGAGG
CGAGGGGCGGCGACTGGTGAGTACGCCAAAAATTTTGACTAGCGGAGGCTAGAAGGAGAGAGATGGGTGC
GAGAGCGTCAGTATTAAGCGGGGGAGAATTAGATCGCGATGGGAAAAAATTCGGTTAAGGCCAGGGGGAA
AGAAAAAATATAAATTAAAACATATAGTATGGGCAAGCAGGGAGCTAGAACGATTCGCAGTTAATCCTGG
CCTGTTAGAAACATCAGAAGGCTGTAGACAAATACTGGGACAGCTACAACCATCCCTTCAGACAGGATCA
GAAGAACTTAGATCATTATATAATACAGTAGCAACCCTCTATTGTGTGCATCAAAGGATAGAGATAAAAG
ACACCAAGGAAGCTTTAGACAAGATAGAGGAAGAGCAAAACAAAAGTAAGACCACCGCACAGCAAGCGGC
CGCTGATCTTCAGACCTGGAGGAGGAGATATGAGGGACAATTGGAGAAGTGAATTATATAAATATAAAGT
AGTAAAAATTGAACCATTAGGAGTAGCACCCACCAAGGCAAAGAGAAGAGTGGTGCAGAGAGAAAAAAGA
GCAGTGGGAATAGGAGCTTTGTTCCTTGGGTTCTTGGGAGCAGCAGGAAGCACTATGGGCGCAGCGTCAA
TGACGCTGACGGTACAGGCCAGACAATTATTGTCTGGTATAGTGCAGCAGCAGAACAATTTGCTGAGGGC
TATTGAGGCGCAACAGCATCTGTTGCAACTCACAGTCTGGGGCATCAAGCAGCTCCAGGCAAGAATCCTG
GCTGTGGAAAGATACCTAAAGGATCAACAGCTCCTGGGGATTTGGGGTTGCTCTGGAAAACTCATTTGCA
CCACTGCTGTGCCTTGGAATGCTAGTTGGAGTAATAAATCTCTGGAACAGATTTGGAATCACACGACCTG
GATGGAGTGGGACAGAGAAATTAACAATTACACAAGCTTAATACACTCCTTAATTGAAGAATCGCAAAAC
CAGCAAGAAAAGAATGAACAAGAATTATTGGAATTAGATAAATGGGCAAGTTTGTGGAATTGGTTTAACA
TAACAAATTGGCTGTGGTATATAAAATTATTCATAATGATAGTAGGAGGCTTGGTAGGTTTAAGAATAGT
TTTTGCTGTACTTTCTATAGTGAATAGAGTTAGGCAGGGATATTCACCATTATCGTTTCAGACCCACCTC
CCAACCCCGAGGGGACCCGACAGGCCCGAAGGAATAGAAGAAGAAGGTGGAGAGAGAGACAGAGACAGAT
CCATTCGATTAGTGAACGGATCGGCACTGCGTGCGCCAATTCTGCAGACAAATGGCAGTATTCATCCACA
ATTTTAAAAGAAAAGGGGGGATTGGGGGGTACAGTGCAGGGGAAAGAATAGTAGACATAATAGCAACAGA
CATACAAACTAAAGAATTACAAAAACAAATTACAAAAATTCAAAATTTTCGGGTTTATTACAGGGACAGC
AGAGATCCAGTTTGGTTAATTAAGGTACCGAGGGCCTATTTCCCATGATTCCTTCATATTTGCATATACG
ATACAAGGCTGTTAGAGAGATAATTAGAATTAATTTGACTGTAAACACAAAGATATTAGTACAAAATACG
TGACGTAGAAAGTAATAATTTCTTGGGTAGTTTGCAGTTTTAAAATTATGTTTTAAAATGGACTATCATA
TGCTTACCGTAACTTGAAAGTATTTCGATTTCTTGGCTTTATATATCTTGTGGAAAGGACGAAACACCGG
AGACGGTTGTAAATGAGCACACAAAATACACATGCTAAAATATTATATTCTATGACCTTTATAAAATCAA
CCAAAATCTTCTTTTTAATAACTTTAGTATCAATAATTAGAATTTTTATGTTCCTTTTTGCAAACTTTTA
ATAAAAATGAGCAAAATAAAAAAACGCTAGTTTTAGTAACTCGCGTTGTTTTCTTCACCTTTAATAATAG
CTACTCCACCACTTGTTCCTAAGCGGTCAGCTCCTGCTTCAATCATTTTTTGAGCATCTTCAAATGTTCT
AACTCCACCAGCTGCTTTAACTAAAGCATTGTCTTTAACAACTGACTTCATTAGTTTAACATCTTCAAAT
GTTGCACCTGATTTTGAAAATCCTGTTGATGTTTTAACAAATTCTAATCCAGCTTCAACAGCTATTTCAC
AAGCTTTCATGATTTCTTCTTTTGTTAATAAACAATTTTCCATAATACATTTAACAACATGTGATCCAGC
TGCTTTTTTTACAGCTTTCATGTCTTCTAAAACTAATTCATAATTTTTGTCTTTTAATGCACCAATATTT
AATACCATATCAATTTCTGTTGCACCATCTTTAATTGCTTCAGAAACTTCGAATGCTTTTGTAGCTGTTG
TGCATGCACCTAGAGGAAAACCTACAACATTTGTTATTCCTACATTTGTGCCTTTTAATAATTCTTTACA
ATAGCTTGTTCAATATGAATTAACACAAACTGTTGCAAAATCAAATTCAATTGCTTCATCACATAATTGT
TTAATTTCAGCTTTCGTAGCATCTTGTTTTAATAATGTGTGATCTATATATTTGTTTAGTTTCATTTTTT
CTCCTATATATTCATTTTTAATTTTAATTCTTTAATAATTTCGTCTACTTTAACTTTAGCGTTTTGAACA
GATTCACCAACACCTATAAAATAAATTTTTAGTTTAGGTTCAGTTCCACTTGGGCGAACAGCAAATCATG
ACTTATCTTCTAAATAAAATTTTAGTAAGTCTTGTCCTGGCATATTATACATTCCATCGATGTAGTCTTC
AACATTAACAACTTTAAGTCCAGCAATTTGAGTTAAGGGTGTTGCTCTCAATGATTTCATTAATGGTTCA
ATTTTTAATTTCTTTTCTTCTGGTTTAAAATTCAAGTTTAAAGTGAAAGTGTAATATGCACCCATTTCTT
TAAATAAATCTTCTAAATAGTCTACTAATGTTTTATTTTGTTTTTTATAAAATCAAGCAGCCTCTGCTAT
TAATATAGAAGCTTGTATTCCATCTTTATCTCTAGCTGAGTCATCAATTACATATCCATAACTTTCTTCA
TAAGCAAAAACAAAATTTAATCCGTTATCTTCTTCTTTAGCAATTTCTCTACCCATTCATTTAAATCCAG
TTAAAGTTTTTACAATATTAACTCCATATTTTTCATGAGCGATTCTATCACCCAAATCACTTGTTACAAA
ACTTGAATATAGAGCCGGATTTTTTGGAATGCTATTTAAGCGTTTTAGATTTGATAATTTTCAATCAATT
AAAATTGGTCCTGTTTGATTTCCATCTAATCTTACAAAATGACCATCATGTTTTATTGCCATTCCAAATC
TGTCAGCATCTGGGTCATTCATAATAATAATATCTGCATCATGTTTAATACCATATTCAAGCGGTATTTT
TCATGCAGGATCAAATTCTGGATTTGGATTTACAACATTTTTAAATGTTTCATCTTCAAATGCATGCTCT
TCAACCTCAATAACGTTATATCCTGATTCACGTAATATTTTTGGGGTAAATTTAGTTCCTGTTCCATTAA
CTGCGCTAAAAATAATTTTTAAATCTTTTTTAGCTTCTTGCTCTTTTTTGTACGTCTCTGTTTTAGAGCT
AGAAATAGCAAGTTAAAATAAGGCTAGTCCGTTATCAACTTGAAAAAGTGGCACCGAGTCGGTGCTTTTT
TGAATTCGCTAGCTAGGTCTTGAAAGGAGTGGGAATTGGCTCCGGTGCCCGTCAGTGGGCAGAGCGCACA
TCGCCCACAGTCCCCGAGAAGTTGGGGGGAGGGGTCGGCAATTGATCCGGTGCCTAGAGAAGGTGGCGCG
GGGTAAACTGGGAAAGTGATGTCGTGTACTGGCTCCGCCTTTTTCCCGAGGGTGGGGGAGAACCGTATAT
AAGTGCAGTAGTCGCCGTGAACGTTCTTTTTCGCAACGGGTTTGCCGCCAGAACACAGGACCGGTTCTAG
AGCGCTGCCACCATGGCCAAGCCTTTGTCTCAAGAAGAATCCACCCTCATTGAAAGAGCAACGGCTACAA
TCAACAGCATCCCCATCTCTGAAGACTACAGCGTCGCCAGCGCAGCTCTCTCTAGCGACGGCCGCATCTT
CACTGGTGTCAATGTATATCATTTTACTGGGGGACCTTGTGCAGAACTCGTGGTGCTGGGCACTGCTGCT
GCTGCGGCAGCTGGCAACCTGACTTGTATCGTCGCGATCGGAAATGAGAACAGGGGCATCTTGAGCCCCT
GCGGACGGTGCCGACAGGTGCTTCTCGATCTGCATCCTGGGATCAAAGCCATAGTGAAGGACAGTGATGG
ACAGCCGACGGCAGTTGGGATTCGTGAATTGCTGCCCTCTGGTTATGTGTGGGAGGGCGGATCCGGCGCA
ACAAACTTCTCTCTGCTGAAACAAGCCGGAGATGTCGAAGAGAATCCTGGACCGACCGAGTACAAGCCCA
CGGTGCGCCTCGCCACCCGCGACGACGTCCCCAGGGCCGTACGCACCCTCGCCGCCGCGTTCGCCGACTA
CCCCGCCACGCGCCACACCGTCGATCCGGACCGCCACATCGAGCGGGTCACCGAGCTGCAAGAACTCTTC
CTCACGCGCGTCGGGCTCGACATCGGCAAGGTGTGGGTCGCGGACGACGGCGCCGCGGTGGCGGTCTGGA
CCACGCCGGAGAGCGTCGAAGCGGGGGCGGTGTTCGCCGAGATCGGCCCGCGCATGGCCGAGTTGAGCGG
TTCCCGGCTGGCCGCGCAGCAACAGATGGAAGGCCTCCTGGCGCCGCACCGGCCCAAGGAGCCCGCGTGG
TTCCTGGCCACCGTCGGAGTCTCGCCCGACCACCAGGGCAAGGGTCTGGGCAGCGCCGTCGTGCTCCCCG
GAGTGGAGGCGGCCGAGCGCGCCGGGGTGCCCGCCTTCCTGGAGACCTCCGCGCCCCGCAACCTCCCCTT
CTACGAGCGGCTCGGCTTCACCGTCACCGCCGACGTCGAGGTGCCCGAAGGACCGCGCACCTGGTGCATG
ACCCGCAAGCCCGGTGCCTGAACGCGTTAAGTCGACAATCAACCTCTGGATTACAAAATTTGTGAAAGAT
TGACTGGTATTCTTAACTATGTTGCTCCTTTTACGCTATGTGGATACGCTGCTTTAATGCCTTTGTATCA
TGCTATTGCTTCCCGTATGGCTTTCATTTTCTCCTCCTTGTATAAATCCTGGTTGCTGTCTCTTTATGAG
GAGTTGTGGCCCGTTGTCAGGCAACGTGGCGTGGTGTGCACTGTGTTTGCTGACGCAACCCCCACTGGTT
GGGGCATTGCCACCACCTGTCAGCTCCTTTCCGGGACTTTCGCTTTCCCCCTCCCTATTGCCACGGCGGA
ACTCATCGCCGCCTGCCTTGCCCGCTGCTGGACAGGGGCTCGGCTGTTGGGCACTGACAATTCCGTGGTG
TTGTCGGGGAAATCATCGTCCTTTCCTTGGCTGCTCGCCTGTGTTGCCACCTGGATTCTGCGCGGGACGT
CCTTCTGCTACGTCCCTTCGGCCCTCAATCCAGCGGACCTTCCTTCCCGCGGCCTGCTGCCGGCTCTGCG
GCCTCTTCCGCGTCTTCGCCTTCGCCCTCAGACGAGTCGGATCTCCCTTTGGGCCGCCTCCCCGCGTCGA
CTTTAAGACCAATGACTTACAAGGCAGCTGTAGATCTTAGCCACTTTTTAAAAGAAAAGGGGGGACTGGA
AGGGCTAATTCACTCCCAACGAAGACAAGATCTGCTTTTTGCTTGTACTGGGTCTCTCTGGTTAGACCAG
ATCTGAGCCTGGGAGCTCTCTGGCTAACTAGGGAACCCACTGCTTAAGCCTCAATAAAGCTTGCCTTGAG
TGCTTCAAGTAGTGTGTGCCCGTCTGTTGTGTGACTCTGGTAACTAGAGATCCCTCAGACCCTTTTAGTC
AGTGTGGAAAATCTCTAGCAGGGCCCGTTTAAACCCGCTGATCAGCCTCGACTGTGCCTTCTAGTTGCCA
GCCATCTGTTGTTTGCCCCTCCCCCGTGCCTTCCTTGACCCTGGAAGGTGCCACTCCCACTGTCCTTTCC
TAATAAAATGAGGAAATTGCATCGCATTGTCTGAGTAGGTGTCATTCTATTCTGGGGGGTGGGGTGGGGC
AGGACAGCAAGGGGGAGGATTGGGAAGACAATAGCAGGCATGCTGGGGATGCGGTGGGCTCTATGGCTTC
TGAGGCGGAAAGAACCAGCTGGGGCTCTAGGGGGTATCCCC
[124 nt withheld, positions 6762-6885]
C
[91 nt withheld, positions 6887-6977]
A
[49 nt withheld, positions 6979-7027]
CCTTTGACGTTGGAGTCCACGTTCTTT
[37 nt withheld, positions 7055-7091]
ACCCTATCTCGGTCTATTCTTTTGATTTATAAGGGATTTTGCCGATTTCGGCCTATTGGTTAAAAAATGA
GCTGATTTAACAAAAATTTAACGCGAATTAATTCTGTGGAATGTGTGTCAGTTAGGGTGTGGAAAGTCCC
CAGGCTCCCCAGCAGGCAGAAGTATGCAAAGCATGCATCTCAATTAGTCAGCAACCAGGTGTGGAAAGTC
CCCAGGCTCCCCAGCAGGCAGAAGTATGCAAAGCATGCATCTCAATTAGTCAGCAACCATAGTCCCGCCC
CTAACTCCGCCCATCCCGCCCCTAACTCCGCCCAGTTCCGCCCATTCTCCGCCCCATGGCTGACTAATTT
TTTTTATTTATGCAGAGGCCGAGGCCGCCTCTGCCTCTGAGCTATTCCAGAAGTAGTGAGGAGGCTTTTT
TGGAGGCCTAGGCTTTTGCAAAAAGCTCCCGGGAGCTTGTATATCCATTTTCGGATCTGATCAGCACGTG
TTGACAATTAATCATCGGCATAGTATATCGGCATAGTATAATACGACAAGGTGAGGAACTAAACCATGGC
CAAGTTGACCAGTGCCGTTCCGGTGCTCACCGCGCGCGACGTCGCCGGAGCGGTCGAGTTCTGGACCGAC
CGGCTCGGGTTCTCCCGGGACTTCGTGGAGGACGACTTCGCCGGTGTGGTCCGGGACGACGTGACCCTGT
TCATCAGCGCGGTCCAGGACCAGGTGGTGCCGGACAACACCCTGGCCTGGGTGTGGGTGCGCGGCCTGGA
CGAGCTGTACGCCGAGTGGTCGGAGGTCGTGTCCACGAACTTCCGGGACGCCTCCGGGCCGGCCATGACC
GAGATCGGCGAGCAGCCGTGGGGGCGGGAGTTCGCCCTGCGCGACCCGGCCGGCAACTGCGTGCACTTCG
TGGCCGAGGAGCAGGACTGACACGTGCTACGAGATTTCGATTCCACCGCCGCCTTCTATGAAAGGTTGGG
CTTCGGAATCGTTTTCCGGGACGCCGGCTGGATGATCCTCCAGCGCGGGGATCTCATGCTGGAGTTCTTC
GCCCACCCCAACTTGTTTATTGCAGCTTATAATGGTTACAAATAAAGCAATAGCATCACAAATTTCACAA
ATAAAGCATTTTTTTCACTGCATTCTAGTTGTGGTTTGTCCAAACTCATCAATGTATCTTATCATGTCTG
TATACCGTCGACCTCTAGCTAGAGCTTGGCGTAATCATGGTCATAGCTGTTTCCTGTGTGAAATTGTTAT
CCGCTCACAATTCCACACAACATACGAGCCGGAAGCATAAAGTGTAAAGCCTGGGGTGCCTAATGAGTGA
GCTAACTCACATTAATTGCGTTGCGCTCACTGCCCGCTTTCCAGTCGGGAAACCTGTCGTGCCAGCTGCA
TTAATGAATCGGCCAACGCGCGGGGAGAGGCGGTTTGCGTATTGGGCGCTCTTCCGCTTCCTCGCTCACT
GACTCGCTGCGCTCGGTCGTTCGGCTGCGGCGAGCGGTATCAGCTCACTCAAAGGCGGTAATACGGTTAT
CCACAGAATCAGGGGATAACGCAGGAAAGAACATGTGAGCAAAAGGCCAGCAAAAGGCCAGGAACCGTAA
AAAGGCCGCGTTGCTGGCGTTTTTCCATAGGCTCCGCCCCCCTGACGAGCATCACAAAAATCGACGCTCA
AGTCAGAGGTGGCGAAACCCGACAGGACTATAAAGATACCAGGCGTTTCCCCCTGGAAGCTCCCTCGTGC
GCTCTCCTGTTCCGACCCTGCCGCTTACCGGATACCTGTCCGCCTTTCTCCCTTCGGGAAGCGTGGCGCT
TTCTCATAGCTCACGCTGTAGGTATCTCAGTTCGGTGTAGGTCGTTCGCTCCAAGCTGGGCTGTGTGCAC
GAACCCCCCGTTCAGCCCGACCGCTGCGCCTTATCCGGTAACTATCGTCTTGAGTCCAACCCGGTAAGAC
ACGACTTATCGCCACTGGCAGCAGCCACTGGTAACAGGATTAGCAGAGCGAGGTATGTAGGCGGTGCTAC
AGAGTTCTTGAAGTGGTGGCCTAACTACGGCTACACTAGAAGAACAGTATTTGGTATCTGCGCTCTGCTG
AAGCCAGTTACCTTCGGAAAAAGAGTTGGTAGCTCTTGATCCGGCAAACAAACCACCGCTGGTAGCGGTG
GTTTTTTTGTTTGCAAGCAGCAGATTACGCGCAGAAAAAAAGGATCTCAAGAAGATCCTTTGATCTTTTC
TACGGGGTCTGACGCTCAGTGGAACGAAAACTCACGTTAAGGGATTTTGGTCATGAGATTATCAAAAAGG
ATCTTCACCTAGATCCTTTTAAATTAAAAATGAAGTTTTAAATCAATCTAAAGTATATATGAGTAAACTT
GGTCTGACAGTTACCAATGCTTAATCAGTGAGGCACCTATCTCAGCGATCTGTCTATTTCGTTCATCCAT
AGTTGCCTGACTCCCCGTCGTGTAGATAACTACGATACGGGAGGGCTTACCATCTGGCCCCAGTGCTGCA
ATGATACCGCGAGACCCACGCTCACCGGCTCCAGATTTATCAGCAATAAACCAGCCAGCCGGAAGGGCCG
AGCGCAGAAGTGGTCCTGCAACTTTATCCGCCTCCATCCAGTCTATTAATTGTTGCCGGGAAGCTAGAGT
AAGTAGTTCGCCAGTTAATAGTTTGCGCAACGTTGTTGCCATTGCTACAGGCATCGTGGTGTCACGCTCG
TCGTTTGGTATGGCTTCATTCAGCTCCGGTTCCCAACGATCAAGGCGAGTTACATGATCCCCCATGTTGT
GCAAAAAAGCGGTTAGCTCCTTCGGTCCTCCGATCGTTGTCAGAAGTAAGTTGGCCGCAGTGTTATCACT
CATGGTTATGGCAGCACTGCATAATTCTCTTACTGTCATGCCATCCGTAAGATGCTTTTCTGTGACTGGT
GAGTACTCAACCAAGTCATTCTGAGAATAGTGTATGCGGCGACCGAGTTGCTCTTGCCCGGCGTCAATAC
GGGATAATACCGCGCCACATAGCAGAACTTTAAAAGTGCTCATCATTGGAAAACGTTCTTCGGGGCGAAA
ACTCTCAAGGATCTTACCGCTGTTGAGATCCAGTTCGATGTAACCCACTCGTGCACCCAACTGATCTTCA
GCATCTTTTACTTTCACCAGCGTTTCTGGGTGAGCAAAAACAGGAAGGCAAAATGCCGCAAAAAAGGGAA
TAAGGGCGACACGGAAATGTTGAATACTCATACTCTTCCTTTTTCAATATTATTGAAGCATTTATCAGGG
TTATTGTCTCATGAGCGGATACATATTTGAATGTATTTAGAAAAATAAACAAATAGGGGTTCCGCGCACA
TTTCCCCGAAAAGTGCCACCTGACGTCGACGGATCGGGAGATCTCCCGATCCCCTATGGTGCACTCTCAG
TACAATCTGCTCTGATGCCGCATAGTTAAGCCAGTATCTGCTCCCTGCTTGTGTGTTGGAGGTCGCTGAG
TAGTGCGCGAGCAAAATTTAAGCTACAACAAGGCAAGGCTTGACCGACAATTGCATGAAGAATCTGCTTA
GGGTTAGGCGTTTTGCGCTGCTTCGCGATGTACGGGCCAGATATACGCGTTGACATTGATTATTGACTAG
TTATTAATAGTAATCAATTACGGGGTCATTAGTTCATAGCCCATATATGGAGTTCCGCGTTACATAACTT
ACGGTAAATGGCCCGCCTGGCTGACCGCCCAACGACCCCCGCCCATTGACGTCAATAATGACGTATGTTC
CCATAGTAACGCCAATAGGGACTTTCCATTGACGTCAATGGGTGGAGTATTTACGGTAAACTGCCCACTT
GGCAGTACATCAAGTGTATCATATGCCAAGTACGCCCCCTATTGACGTCAATGACGGTAAATGGCCCGCC
TGGCATTATGCCCAGTACATGACCTTATGGGACTTTCCTACTTGGCAGTACATCTACGTATTAGTCATCG
CTATTACCATGG
Features (pLannotate 1.2.2; 34 found; start..end, strand, type, name):
    217..397     +  LTR            5' LTR (truncated): truncated 5' long terminal repeat (LTR) from HIV-1
    444..569     +  misc_feature   HIV-1 Ψ: packaging signal of human immunodeficiency virus type 1
    553..916     +  CDS            HIV-1 gag (fragment): gag protein from human immunodeficiency virus 1; gag
   1062..1295    +  misc_feature   RRE: The Rev response element (RRE) of HIV-1 allows for Rev-dependent mRNA export from the nucleus to the cytoplasm.
   1672..1772    +  CDS            Rev (fragment): human immunodeficiency virus 1 (HIV-1) Rev protein; rev; enhances nuclear export of unspliced and incompletely spliced viral mRNAs
   1822..1939    +  misc_feature   cPPT/CTS: central polypurine tract and central termination sequence of HIV-1
   1990..2230    +  promoter       U6 promoter: RNA polymerase III promoter for human U6 snRNA
   2416..3075    -  CDS            deoC1: DEOC1_STAAN - Also known as dra. Experimental evidence at protein level: Swiss-Prot protein existence level 1. Catalyzes a reversible aldol reaction between acetaldehyde and D-glyceraldehyde 3-phosphate to generate 2-deoxy-D-ribose 5- phosphate. From Staphylococcus aureus (strain N315).
   4120..4195    +  misc_RNA       gRNA scaffold: guide RNA scaffold for the Streptococcus pyogenes CRISPR/Cas9 system
   4213..4231    +  CDS            small t antigen (fragment): SV40 (simian virus 40) small t antigen
   4257..4468    +  promoter       EF-1α core promoter: core promoter for human elongation factor EF-1α
   4493..4888    +  CDS            BSD: blasticidin S deaminase; Aspergillus terreus BSD; confers resistance to blasticidin
   4954..5551    +  CDS            PuroR (fragment): puromycin N-acetyltransferase; pac from Streptomyces; confers resistance to puromycin
   5567..6155    +  misc_feature   WPRE: woodchuck hepatitis virus posttranscriptional regulatory element
   6206..6225    +  misc_feature   cPPT/CTS (fragment): central polypurine tract and central termination sequence of HIV-1
   6227..6460    +  LTR            3' LTR (ΔU3): self-inactivating 3' long terminal repeat (LTR) from HIV-1
   6492..6716    +  polyA_signal   bGH poly(A) signal: bovine growth hormone polyadenylation signal
   6720..6741    +  promoter       SV40 promoter (fragment): SV40 enhancer and early promoter
   6762..7190    +  rep_origin     f1 ori (sequence partly withheld): f1 bacteriophage origin of replication; arrow indicates direction of (+) strand synthesis
   7204..7533    +  promoter       SV40 promoter: SV40 enhancer and early promoter
   7581..7628    +  promoter       EM7 promoter: synthetic bacterial promoter&nbsp
   7647..8021    +  CDS            BleoR: antibiotic-binding protein; Sh ble from Streptoalloteichus hindustanus; confers resistance to bleomycin, phleomycin, and Zeocin™
   8031..8156    +  CDS            ble (fragment): BLE_KLEPN - Experimental evidence at protein level: Swiss-Prot protein existence level 1. Binding protein with a strong affinity to the bleomycin family of antibiotics. Binds to CL990; an antimitotic-antibiotic compound. From Klebsiella pneumoniae.
   8151..8272    +  polyA_signal   SV40 poly(A) signal: SV40 polyadenylation signal
   8343..8365    -  protein_bind   lac operator (fragment): The lac repressor binds to the lac operator to inhibit transcription in E. coli. This inhibition can be relieved by adding lactose or isopropyl-β-D-thiogalactopyranoside (IPTG). lac repressor encoded by lacI
   8369..8399    -  promoter       lac promoter: promoter for the E. coli lac operon
   8414..8435    -  protein_bind   CAP binding site: CAP binding activates transcription in the presence of cAMP. E. coli catabolite activator protein
   8448..8540    -  CDS            lacI (fragment): lac repressor; lacI; The lac repressor binds to the lac operator to inhibit transcription in E. coli. This inhibition can be relieved by adding lactose or isopropyl-β-D-thiogalactopyranoside (IPTG).
   8723..9311    -  rep_origin     ori: high-copy-number ColE1/pMB1/pBR322/pUC origin of replication
   9482..10342   -  CDS            AmpR: β-lactamase; bla; confers resistance to ampicillin, carbenicillin, and related antibiotics
  10343..10447   -  promoter       AmpR promoter: bla
  10506..10558   -  misc_feature   bom (fragment): basis of mobility region from pBR322
  10713..11092   +  enhancer       CMV enhancer: human cytomegalovirus immediate early enhancer
  11093..199     +  promoter       CMV promoter (across the origin): human cytomegalovirus (CMV) immediate early promoter
