[The description below was written by a language model from this plasmid's Addgene catalogue record and pLannotate feature annotations shown in this document.]
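Description:
lentiCRISPR-v2-Blast-Puro is a third-generation-style, self-inactivating HIV-1 lentiviral transfer plasmid derived from lentiCRISPR v2, in which the Cas9 coding sequence has been replaced by a blasticidin resistance gene. As a result it delivers only an sgRNA plus two mammalian selection markers, with no nuclease. It is maintained in E. coli through a high-copy ColE1/pUC origin and ampicillin resistance, and the backbone also carries an f1 origin and an SV40/EM7-driven bleomycin/Zeocin resistance cassette that lies outside the LTRs and is therefore not packaged. The sequenced record is 11,093 nt; the larger "backbone size" in the catalogue entry appears to describe the Cas9-containing parent.

Viral genomic RNA is transcribed from a CMV enhancer/promoter fused to a truncated 5' LTR. It carries the Ψ packaging signal, RRE for Rev-dependent nuclear export, cPPT/CTS, WPRE to boost transcript expression, and a ΔU3 3' LTR followed by a bGH polyadenylation signal.

Within this unit, a human U6 Pol III promoter sits upstream of the S. pyogenes gRNA scaffold. About 1.9 kb of intervening sequence separates them, part of which the annotation tool matched to a bacterial deoC-like gene. This is consistent with the filler fragment that is replaced by a guide in the parental vector, although the record does not say so.

Downstream, an EF-1α core promoter drives blasticidin S deaminase followed closely by puromycin N-acetyltransferase. The linker between the two reading frames is not annotated.

The plasmid is intended for lentiviral sgRNA expression with blasticidin and/or puromycin selection, presumably in cells that supply Cas9 or a Cas9 derivative separately. The associated publication concerns CRISPR-based characterisation of cis-regulatory elements.
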