Addgene plasmid #167186: lentiCRISPR-v2-Blast-Puro
Purpose: Lentiviral expression of sgRNA with blasticidin and puromycin resistance genes
Depositing lab: Yin Shen. Depositing organization: University of California, San Francisco (UCSF). Publication: Parallel characterization of cis-regulatory elements for multiple genes using CRISPRpath. Ren X, Wang M, Li B, Jamieson K, Zheng L, Jones IR, Li B, Takagi MA, Lee J, Maliskova L, Tam TW, Yu M, Hu R, Lee L, Abnousi A, Li G, Li Y, Hu M, Ren B, Wang W, Shen Y. Sci Adv. 2021 Sep 17;7(38):eabi4360. doi: 10.1126/sciadv.abi4360. Epub 2021 Sep 15. PubMed 34524848.
Backbone
  Vector backbone: lentiCRISPR v2 (Addgene #52961)
  Backbone size w/o insert (bp): 14873
  Modifications to backbone: Replaced the Cas9 sequence in lentiCRISPR v2 plasmid (Addgene, 52961) with blasticidin resistance gene
  Vector type: Mammalian Expression, Lentiviral, CRISPR
  Selectable markers: Puromycin, Blasticidin
Growth in bacteria
  Bacterial resistance: Ampicillin, 100 μg/mL
  Growth temperature: 37°C
  Growth strain: NEB Stable
  Copy number: High Copy
Gene/Insert
  Gene/Insert name: Blasticidin S deaminase
  Insert size (bp): 396
Terms and licenses: Academic/Nonprofit Terms; Industry Terms: Not Available to Industry
How to cite: lentiCRISPR-v2-Blast-Puro was a gift from Yin Shen (Addgene plasmid # 167186 ; http://n2t.net/addgene:167186 ; RRID:Addgene_167186)
